>Addgene plasmid #27651 | pUHD Cdk2 DN HA | addgene partial sequence | sequence record 33969 | 27651 with EBV-rev
ACAGCATAATCTGGCACATCATAGAGTCGAAGATGGGGTACTGGCTTGGTCACATCCTGGAAGAAAGGGT
GAGCCAGGGCTGCCTTGGCCGAAATCCGCTTGTTAGGGTCGTAGTGCAGCATTTGCGATAACAAGCTCCG
TCCATCTTCATCCAGGGGAGGTACAACTTTACTAAAATCTTGCCGGGCCCACTTGGGGAAACTTGGCTTG
TAATCAGGCATAGAAGTAACTCCTGGCCACACCACCTCATCTGGGGTCCCCAGAGTCCGAAAGATCCGGA
AGAGCTGGTCAATCTCAGAATCTCCAGGGAATAGGGCCCGGCGAGTCACCATCTCAGCAAAGATGCAGCC
CAGGCTCCAGATGTCCACAGCTGTGGAATAATATTTGCAGCCCAGGAGGATTTCAGGAGCTCGGTACCAC
AGGGTCACCACCTCATGGGTGTAAGTACGAACAGGGACTCCAAAAGCTCTGGCTAGTCCAAAGTTTGCTA
GCTTGATGGCCCCCTCTGTGTTAATAAGCAGATTCTGAGGTTTAAGGTCTCGGTGGAGGACCCGATGAGA
ATGGCAGAAAGCTAGGCCCTGGAGCAGCTGGAACAGATAGCTCTTGATGAGGGGAAGAGGAATGCCAGTG
AGAGCAGAGGCATCCATGAATTTCTTGAGATCTTGGTGCAGAAATTCAAAAACCAGGTAGAGTTTATTTT
CTGTGTGAATGACATCCAGCAGCTTGACAATATTAGGATGGTTAAGCTCCTTAAGCAGAGAGATCTCTCG
GATGGCAGTACTGGGCACACCCTCAGTCTCAGTGTCCAGGCGGATTTTCTTAAGCGCCACCACCTCTCCC
GTCAACTTGTTTCTGGCTTTGTACACAACTCCGTACGTG
