[The description below was written by a language model from this plasmid's Addgene catalogue record.]
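Description:
pUHD Cdk2 DN HA is a mammalian expression plasmid built on the pUHD10-3 backbone (about 3.15 kb without insert), the response vector of the original tetracycline-regulated expression system. It is maintained in E. coli as a high-copy plasmid under ampicillin selection. The record lists no mammalian selection marker and does not itemise the promoter or other regulatory elements, referring instead to an attached backbone description. From general knowledge of pUHD10-3, inserts in this vector sit downstream of a tetracycline-responsive promoter, made of tet operator repeats joined to a minimal CMV promoter. That promoter is essentially silent unless a tetracycline-controlled transactivator is supplied in the host cell, typically from a separate construct.

The insert is human CDK2 carrying the D146N substitution, which the record annotates as a dominant-negative mutation, with an HA epitope tag fused to the C terminus. Dominant-negative kinase mutants of this type are generally understood to be catalytically inactive while still binding their cyclin partners, so they sequester those partners and interfere with endogenous kinase function. The HA tag allows the mutant protein to be detected or immunoprecipitated separately from endogenous Cdk2. The insert was introduced by restriction enzyme cloning.

The associated publication used inducible expression of this dominant-negative mutant in human cells to examine Cdk2 function in S and G2 phases. Placing a potentially growth-inhibitory cell cycle mutant under tetracycline control fits that purpose, because cell lines can be established with expression off and the protein then switched on for timed analysis of cell cycle progression.
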