Addgene plasmid #27651: pUHD Cdk2 DN HA
Depositing lab: Greg Enders. Depositing organization: University of Pennsylvania. Publication: S and G2 phase roles for Cdk2 revealed by inducible expression of a dominant-negative mutant in human cells. Hu B, Mitra J, van den Heuvel S, Enders GH. Mol Cell Biol. 2001 Apr . 21(8):2755-66. 10.1128/MCB.21.8.2755-2766.2001 PubMed 11283255.
Backbone
  Vector backbone: pUHD10-3
  Backbone manufacturer: M. Gossen et al., 1992 (PNAS)
  Backbone size w/o insert (bp): 3150
  Vector type: Mammalian Expression
Growth in bacteria
  Bacterial resistance: Ampicillin, 100 μg/mL
  Growth temperature: 37°C
  Growth strain: DH5alpha
  Copy number: High Copy
Gene/Insert
  Gene/Insert name: Cdk2
  Species: H. sapiens (human)
  Mutation: D146N (Dominant Negative)
  Entrez Gene: CDK2 (a.k.a. CDKN2, p33(CDK2))
  Tag / fusion protein: HA (YDVPDYA) (C terminal on insert)
  Cloning method: Restriction Enzyme
  Sequencing primers: 5′ LNCX; 3′ EBV_Rev
Terms and licenses: Academic/Nonprofit Terms; Industry Terms: Not Available to Industry
Depositor comments: See attachment for description of backbone.
How to cite: pUHD Cdk2 DN HA was a gift from Greg Enders (Addgene plasmid # 27651 ; http://n2t.net/addgene:27651 ; RRID:Addgene_27651)
